>Addgene plasmid #82055 | pDONR223_WIPI1_WT | addgene full sequence | sequence record 163784 | Addgene NGS Result
CTTTCCTGCGTTATCCCCTGATTCTGTGGATAACCGTATTACCGCCTTTGAGTGAGCTGATACCGCTCGC
CGCAGCCGAACGACCGAGCGCAGCGAGTCAGTGAGCGAGGAAGCGGAAGAGCGCCCAATACGCAAACCGC
CTCTCCCCGCGCGTTGGCCGATTCATTAATGCAGCTGGCACGACAGGTTTCCCGACTGGAAAGCGGGCAG
TGAGCGCAACGCAATTAATACGCGTACCGCTAGCCAGGAAGAGTTTGTAGAAACGCAAAAAGGCCATCCG
TCAGGATGGCCTTCTGCTTAGTTTGATGCCTGGCAGTTTATGGCGGGCGTCCTGCCCGCCACCCTCCGGG
CCGTTGCTTCACAACGTTCAAATCCGCTCCCGGCGGATTTGTCCTACTCAGGAGAGCGTTCACCGACAAA
CAACAGATAAAACGAAAGGCCCAGTCTTCCGACTGAGCCTTTCGTTTTATTTGATGCCTGGCAGTTCCCT
ACTCTCGCGTTAACGCTAGCATGGATGTTTTCCCAGTCACGACGTTGTAAAACGACGGCCAGTCTTAAGC
TCGGGCCCCAAATAATGATTTTATTTTGACTGATAGTGACCTGTTCGTTGCAACAAATTGATGAGCAATG
CTTTTTTATAATGCCAACTTTGTACAAAAAAGTTGGCATGGAGGCCGAGGCCGCGGACGCTCCCCCGGGC
GGGGTTGAGTCGGCGCTCAGCTGCTTCTCTTTCAACCAGGACTGCACATCCCTAGCAATTGGAACTAAAG
CCGGGTATAAGCTGTTTTCTCTGAGTTCTGTGGAGCAGCTGGATCAAGTCCACGGAAGCAATGAAATCCC
GGACGTCTACATCGTGGAGCGCCTCTTCTCCAGCAGCCTGGTGGTGGTAGTCAGTCACACAAAACCACGG
CAGATGAACGTGTATCACTTCAAGAAAGGCACAGAGATCTGTAATTACAGCTACTCCAGCAACATCTTGT
CCATAAGGCTGAACCGGCAAAGGCTGCTGGTTTGCCTAGAAGAGTCCATTTATATTCACAACATTAAAGA
CATGAAGCTGTTGAAGACCCTCCTGGATATTCCTGCAAACCCAACAGGTCTATGTGCTCTCTCTATCAAC
CATTCCAATTCTTACCTGGCCTATCCTGGAAGCCTGACTTCAGGGGAGATTGTGCTTTATGATGGAAACT
CCCTGAAAACAGTCTGCACTATTGCTGCCCATGAGGGAACACTAGCTGCCATCACCTTCAATGCCTCAGG
CTCCAAACTAGCAAGTGCGTCTGAAAAAGGCACAGTCATCCGGGTGTTCTCTGTCCCTGATGGGCAAAAG
CTCTATGAGTTCCGGAGAGGGATGAAAAGGTATGTGACAATCAGCTCTCTAGTGTTCAGTATGGATTCAC
AATTCCTCTGCGCCTCCAGTAACACCGAGACGGTACACATCTTCAAGCTGGAACAGGTCACCAACAGTCG
ACCAGAAGAGCCTTCGACCTGGAGTGGCTACATGGGAAAGATGTTTATGGCTGCTACCAACTACCTCCCT
ACCCAGGTGTCAGACATGATGCATCAGGACAGGGCTTTTGCCACTGCACGCTTGAACTTCTCCGGACAGA
GGAACATCTGTACCCTCTCAACGATCCAGAAGTTGCCACGGCTGCTAGTTGCGTCATCCAGTGGACACCT
TTATATGTACAATTTGGATCCTCAGGATGGAGGAGAGTGTGTCTTAATCAAAACCCACAGCTTGCTTGGC
TCAGGAACAACAGAAGAGAATAAAGAAAATGACCTCAGACCTTCCTTACCTCAGTCTTATGCAGCGACCG
TAGCCAGACCAAGTGCATCTTCAGCCTCCACGGTGCCAGGTTATTCTGAGGACGGCGGGGCGCTGCGAGG
AGAAGTTATTCCTGAACATGAGTTTGCGACGGGACCAGTGTGTCTTGATGATGAGAATGAGTTTCCTCCT
ATAATCTTGTGCCGTGGAAATCAGAAGGGCAAAACGAAGCAGTCATGCCCAACTTTCTTGTACAAAGTTG
GCATTATAAGAAAGCATTGCTTATCAATTTGTTGCAACGAACAGGTCACTATCAGTCAAAATAAAATCAT
TATTTGCCATCCAGCTGATATCCCCTATAGTGAGTCGTATTACATGGTCATAGCTGTTTCCTGGCAGCTC
TGGCCCGTGTCTCAAAATCTCTGATGTTACATTGCACAAGATAAAAATATATCATCATGCCTCCTCTAGA
CCAGCCAGGACAGAAATGCCTCGACTTCGCTGCTACCCAAGGTTGCCGGGTGACGCACACCGTGGAAACG
GATGAAGGCACGAACCCAGTGGACATAAGCCTGTTCGGTTCGTAAGCTGTAATGCAAGTAGCGTATGCGC
TCACGCAACTGGTCCAGAACCTTGACCGAACGCAGCGGTGGTAACGGCGCAGTGGCGGTTTTCATGGCTT
GTTATGACTGTTTTTTTGGGGTACAGTCTATGCCTCGGGCATCCAAGCAGCAAGCGCGTTACGCCGTGGG
TCGATGTTTGATGTTATGGAGCAGCAACGATGTTACGCAGCAGGGCAGTCGCCCTAAAACAAAGTTAAAC
ATTATGAGGGAAGCGGTGATCGCCGAAGTATCGACTCAACTATCAGAGGTAGTTGGCGTCATCGAGCGCC
ATCTCGAACCGACGTTGCTGGCCGTACATTTGTACGGCTCCGCAGTGGATGGCGGCCTGAAGCCACACAG
TGATATTGATTTGCTGGTTACGGTGACCGTAAGGCTTGATGAAACAACGCGGCGAGCTTTGATCAACGAC
CTTTTGGAAACTTCGGCTTCCCCTGGAGAGAGCGAGATTCTCCGCGCTGTAGAAGTCACCATTGTTGTGC
ACGACGACATCATTCCGTGGCGTTATCCAGCTAAGCGCGAACTGCAATTTGGAGAATGGCAGCGCAATGA
CATTCTTGCAGGTATCTTCGAGCCAGCCACGATCGACATTGATCTGGCTATCTTGCTGACAAAAGCAAGA
GAACATAGCGTTGCCTTGGTAGGTCCAGCGGCGGAGGAACTCTTTGATCCGGTTCCTGAACAGGATCTAT
TTGAGGCGCTAAATGAAACCTTAACGCTATGGAACTCGCCGCCCGACTGGGCTGGCGATGAGCGAAATGT
AGTGCTTACGTTGTCCCGCATTTGGTACAGCGCAGTAACCGGCAAAATCGCGCCGAAGGATGTCGCTGCC
GACTGGGCAATGGAGCGCCTGCCGGCCCAGTATCAGCCCGTCATACTTGAAGCTAGACAGGCTTATCTTG
GACAAGAAGAAGATCGCTTGGCCTCGCGCGCAGATCAGTTGGAAGAATTTGTCCACTACGTGAAAGGCGA
GATCACCAAGGTAGTCGGCAAATAACCCTCGAGCCACCCATGACCAAAATCCCTTAACGTGAGTTACGCG
TCGTTCCACTGAGCGTCAGACCCCGTAGAAAAGATCAAAGGATCTTCTTGAGATCCTTTTTTTCTGCGCG
TAATCTGCTGCTTGCAAACAAAAAAACCACCGCTACCAGCGGTGGTTTGTTTGCCGGATCAAGAGCTACC
AACTCTTTTTCCGAAGGTAACTGGCTTCAGCAGAGCGCAGATACCAAATACTGTTCTTCTAGTGTAGCCG
TAGTTAGGCCACCACTTCAAGAACTCTGTAGCACCGCCTACATACCTCGCTCTGCTAATCCTGTTACCAG
TGGCTGCTGCCAGTGGCGATAAGTCGTGTCTTACCGGGTTGGACTCAAGACGATAGTTACCGGATAAGGC
GCAGCGGTCGGGCTGAACGGGGGGTTCGTGCACACAGCCCAGCTTGGAGCGAACGACCTACACCGAACTG
AGATACCTACAGCGTGAGCTATGAGAAAGCGCCACGCTTCCCGAAGGGAGAAAGGCGGACAGGTATCCGG
TAAGCGGCAGGGTCGGAACAGGAGAGCGCACGAGGGAGCTTCCAGGGGGAAACGCCTGGTATCTTTATAG
TCCTGTCGGGTTTCGCCACCTCTGACTTGAGCGTCGATTTTTGTGATGCTCGTCAGGGGGGCGGAGCCTA
TGGAAAAACGCCAGCAACGCGGCCTTTTTACGGTTCCTGGCCTTTTGCTGGCCTTTTGCTCACATGTT
Features (pLannotate 1.2.2; 12 found; start..end, strand, type, name):
    121..213     +  CDS            lacI (fragment): lac repressor; lacI; The lac repressor binds to the lac operator to inhibit transcription in E. coli. This inhibition can be relieved by adding lactose or isopropyl-β-D-thiogalactopyranoside (IPTG).
    268..295     -  terminator     rrnB T2 terminator: transcription terminator T2 from the E. coli rrnB gene
    427..470     +  terminator     rrnB T1 terminator: Escherichia coli rrnB; transcription terminator T1 from the E. coli rrnB gene
    517..553     -  CDS            lacZα (fragment): LacZα fragment of β-galactosidase; lacZ fragment
    570..665     +  protein_bind   attL3: mutant version of attL; recombination site for the Gateway® LR reaction LR Clonase™
    668..2005    +  CDS            WIPI1: WIPI1_HUMAN - Also known as WIPI49. Experimental evidence at protein level: Swiss-Prot protein existence level 1. Component of the autophagy machinery that controls the major intracellular degradation process by which cytoplasmic materials are packaged into autophagosomes and delivered to lysosomes for degradation (PubMed:28561066). Plays an important role in starvation- and calcium- mediated autophagy, as well as in mitophagy (PubMed:28561066). Functions downstream of the ULK1 and PI3-kinases that produce phosphatidylinositol 3-phosphate (PtdIns3P) on membranes of the endoplasmic reticulum on
   2008..2106    -  protein_bind   attL2: mutant version of attL; recombination site for the Gateway® LR reaction LR Clonase™
   2124..2142    -  promoter       T7 promoter: promoter for bacteriophage T7 RNA polymerase
   2332..2355    +  promoter       Pc promoter (fragment): intI1 (promoter lies within the coding sequence); class 1 integron promoter
   2531..2587    +  CDS            GmR (fragment): gentamycin acetyltransferase; aacC1; confers resistance to gentamycin
   2594..3385    +  CDS            SmR: aminoglycoside adenylyltransferase (Murphy, 1985); aadA; confers resistance to spectinomycin and streptomycin
   3478..4066    +  rep_origin     ori: high-copy-number ColE1/pMB1/pBR322/pUC origin of replication
