[The description below was written by a language model from this plasmid's Addgene catalogue record and pLannotate feature annotations shown in this document.]
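Description:
pDONR223_WIPI1_WT is a Gateway entry clone built on the Invitrogen pDONR223 backbone and carrying the human WIPI1 open reading frame (also known as ATG18, ATG18A or WIPI49). It belongs to the Target Accelerator Plasmid Collection, a set of clones assembled for systematic functional testing of cancer-associated alleles. The plasmid is propagated in E. coli from a high-copy ColE1/pUC-type origin and is selected with spectinomycin through the aadA (SmR) aminoglycoside adenylyltransferase gene. The sequenced record is 4,128 nt long. The short lacI, lacZα, GmR and integron Pc promoter fragments in the annotation are backbone remnants rather than functional units.

The WIPI1 coding sequence (about 1.3 kb) lies between two attL recombination sites, which the annotation software labels attL3 and attL2. This arrangement lets an LR Clonase reaction transfer the ORF into any compatible Gateway destination vector. The record lists no promoter for the insert, so expression depends on the destination vector. rrnB T1 and T2 terminators upstream of the cassette insulate it from read-through transcription, and a T7 promoter sits just outside the downstream att site, pointing back towards the insert. The clone is in the "open" configuration, with no stop codon immediately after the insert, so C-terminal fusions to tags or reporters encoded by the destination vector are possible. WIPI1 encodes an autophagy component that acts downstream of ULK1 and the PtdIns3P-producing PI3-kinases.

The plasmid name says "WT", but the catalogue lists a T31I mutation relative to the reference transcript. The record does not explain this discrepancy, so users should check the sequence at that position before treating the clone as wild type.
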