Addgene plasmid #82055: pDONR223_WIPI1_WT
Purpose: Gateway Donor vector containing WIPI1 , part of the Target Accelerator Plasmid Collection.
Depositing lab: Jesse Boehm & William Hahn & David Root. Depositing organization: Broad Institute. Publication: Systematic Functional Interrogation of Rare Cancer Variants Identifies Oncogenic Alleles. Kim E, Ilic N, Shrestha Y, Zou L, Kamburov A, Zhu C, Yang X, Lubonja R, Tran N, Nguyen C, Lawrence MS, Piccioni F, Bagul M, Doench JG, Chouinard CR, Wu X, Hogstrom L, Natoli T, Tamayo P, Horn H, Corsello SM, Lage K, Root DE, Subramanian A, Golub TR, Getz G, Boehm JS, Hahn WC. Cancer Discov. 2016 Jul;6(7):714-26. doi: 10.1158/2159-8290.CD-16-0160. Epub 2016 May 4. PubMed 27147599.
Backbone
  Vector backbone: pDONR223
  Backbone manufacturer: Invitrogen
  Backbone size w/o insert (bp): 2790
  Vector type: Gateway Entry vector
Growth in bacteria
  Bacterial resistance: Spectinomycin, 50 μg/mL
  Growth temperature: 37°C
  Growth strain: DH5alpha
  Copy number: High Copy
Gene/Insert
  Gene/Insert name: WIPI1 (alt name: NM_017983.6)
  Species: H. sapiens (human)
  Mutation: T31I
  Entrez Gene: WIPI1 (a.k.a. ATG18, ATG18A, WIPI49)
  Promoter: None
  Cloning method: Gateway Cloning
  Sequencing primers: 5′ M13pUC-fwd; 3′ M13-Rev
Terms and licenses: Academic/Nonprofit Terms; Industry Terms: Not Available to Industry
Depositor comments: Open state: NO stop codon immediately follows insert
How to cite: pDONR223_WIPI1_WT was a gift from Jesse Boehm & William Hahn & David Root (Addgene plasmid # 82055 ; http://n2t.net/addgene:82055 ; RRID:Addgene_82055)
