>Addgene plasmid #82055 | pDONR223_WIPI1_WT | depositor partial sequence | sequence record 155426 | Insert sequence
ATGGAGGCCGAGGCCGCGGACGCTCCCCCGGGCGGGGTTGAGTCGGCGCTCAGCTGCTTCTCTTTCAACC
AGGACTGCACATCCCTAGCAATTGGAACTAAAGCCGGGTATAAGCTGTTTTCTCTGAGTTCTGTGGAGCA
GCTGGATCAAGTCCACGGAAGCAATGAAATCCCGGACGTCTACATCGTGGAGCGCCTCTTCTCCAGCAGC
CTGGTGGTGGTAGTCAGTCACACAAAACCACGGCAGATGAACGTGTATCACTTCAAGAAAGGCACAGAGA
TCTGTAATTACAGCTACTCCAGCAACATCTTGTCCATAAGGCTGAACCGGCAAAGGCTGCTGGTTTGCCT
AGAAGAGTCCATTTATATTCACAACATTAAAGACATGAAGCTGTTGAAGACCCTCCTGGATATTCCTGCA
AACCCAACAGGTCTATGTGCTCTCTCTATCAACCATTCCAATTCTTACCTGGCCTATCCTGGAAGCCTGA
CTTCAGGGGAGATTGTGCTTTATGATGGAAACTCCCTGAAAACAGTCTGCACTATTGCTGCCCATGAGGG
AACACTAGCTGCCATCACCTTCAATGCCTCAGGCTCCAAACTAGCAAGTGCGTCTGAAAAAGGCACAGTC
ATCCGGGTGTTCTCTGTCCCTGATGGGCAAAAGCTCTATGAGTTCCGGAGAGGGATGAAAAGGTATGTGA
CAATCAGCTCTCTAGTGTTCAGTATGGATTCACAATTCCTCTGCGCCTCCAGTAACACCGAGACGGTACA
CATCTTCAAGCTGGAACAGGTCACCAACAGTCGACCAGAAGAGCCTTCGACCTGGAGTGGCTACATGGGA
AAGATGTTTATGGCTGCTACCAACTACCTCCCTACCCAGGTGTCAGACATGATGCATCAGGACAGGGCTT
TTGCCACTGCACGCTTGAACTTCTCCGGACAGAGGAACATCTGTACCCTCTCAACGATCCAGAAGTTGCC
ACGGCTGCTAGTTGCGTCATCCAGTGGACACCTTTATATGTACAATTTGGATCCTCAGGATGGAGGAGAG
TGTGTCTTAATCAAAACCCACAGCTTGCTTGGCTCAGGAACAACAGAAGAGAATAAAGAAAATGACCTCA
GACCTTCCTTACCTCAGTCTTATGCAGCGACCGTAGCCAGACCAAGTGCATCTTCAGCCTCCACGGTGCC
AGGTTATTCTGAGGACGGCGGGGCGCTGCGAGGAGAAGTTATTCCTGAACATGAGTTTGCGACGGGACCA
GTGTGTCTTGATGATGAGAATGAGTTTCCTCCTATAATCTTGTGCCGTGGAAATCAGAAGGGCAAAACGA
AGCAGTCA
